Addgene plasmid #234168: pAIP4_1BKR
Purpose: Heterologous protein expression of spectrin beta chain, non-erythrocytic 1 (Beta-II spectrin) in Escherichia coli
Depositing lab: Christopher Bahl. Depositing organization: AI Proteins. Publication: Facile, high-throughput protein purification enabled by high-efficiency protease elution. Cárcamo Noriega EN, Truebridge IS, Teets FD 3rd, Bowman JW 3rd, Rodriguez N, Howard TA, Bahl CD. Protein Sci. 2026 Sep;35(9):e70746. doi: 10.1002/pro.70746. PubMed 42555168.
Backbone
  Vector backbone: pET29b
  Backbone size w/o insert (bp): 5679
  Vector type: Bacterial Expression
Growth in bacteria
  Bacterial resistance: Kanamycin, 50 μg/mL
  Growth temperature: 37°C
  Growth strain: DH10B
  Copy number: High Copy
Gene/Insert
  Gene/Insert name: 1BKR (alt names: SPTB2_HUMAN; Spectrin beta chain, non-erythrocytic 1 (Beta-II spectrin) (Fodrin beta chain) (Spectrin, non-erythroid beta chain 1))
  Species: H. sapiens (human)
  Insert size (bp): 318
  Entrez Gene: SPTBN1 (a.k.a. DDISBA, ELF, HEL102, SPTB2, betaSpII)
  Promoter: T7
  Tag / fusion protein: 10x HisTag-Smt3 (N terminal on backbone)
  Cloning method: Golden Gate
  Sequencing primers: 5′ T7-promoter; 3′ T7-Term
Resource information
  A portion of this plasmid was derived from a plasmid made by: Synthetic DNA
Terms and licenses: Academic/Nonprofit Terms; Industry Terms
Depositor comments: 5' cloning site: BsaI (destroyed), 3' cloning site: BsaI (destroyed)
How to cite: pAIP4_1BKR was a gift from Christopher Bahl (Addgene plasmid # 234168 ; http://n2t.net/addgene:234168 ; RRID:Addgene_234168)
