[The description below was written by a language model from this plasmid's Addgene catalogue record and pLannotate feature annotations shown in this document.]
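Description:
pAIP4_1BKR is a bacterial expression plasmid built on the pET29b backbone for producing a small human protein domain in Escherichia coli. It replicates from a ColE1/pMB1-type origin (with the pBR322-derived bom and rop regions also annotated, although the catalogue lists it as high copy), carries an f1 phage origin, and is selected with kanamycin through an aph(3')-Ia resistance gene. Short tetracycline-resistance fragments in the annotation are backbone remnants rather than functional markers.

The payload is a 318 bp synthetic insert named for the structure entry 1BKR, corresponding to a portion of human SPTBN1 (beta-II spectrin, non-erythrocytic spectrin beta chain 1). The automated annotation labels this region as a fragment of the fission yeast actin-binding protein ain1. This is most likely a homology-based hit, and the catalogue identity should take precedence. The insert was placed by Golden Gate assembly, with both flanking BsaI sites destroyed. Expression is driven by a T7 promoter under lac operator control, with a T7 gene 10 ribosome binding site, a T7 terminator and a plasmid-borne lacI gene, so transcription requires a host supplying T7 RNA polymerase and is inducible with IPTG.

The backbone contributes an N-terminal 10x His tag followed by yeast Smt3 (SUMO), fused directly upstream of the insert. This allows metal-affinity capture, and SUMO-specific protease cleavage can then release the target. A further His-tag sequence is annotated downstream of the insert, but the record does not show whether it is translated. The associated work concerns high-throughput protein purification using protease elution, which fits this design.
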