Features (pLannotate 1.2.2; 21 found; start..end, strand, type, name):
    930..1518    +  rep_origin     ori: high-copy-number ColE1/pMB1/pBR322/pUC origin of replication
   1704..1843    -  misc_feature   bom: basis of mobility region from pBR322
   1945..2136    -  CDS            rop: Rop protein, which maintains plasmids at low copy number; rop
   2153..2533    +  CDS            YPB1_ECOLX: Protein predicted: Swiss-Prot protein existence level 4. From Escherichia coli.
   2605..2896    -  CDS            TcR (fragment): tetracycline efflux protein; tet; confers resistance to tetracycline
   2911..2932    -  protein_bind   CAP binding site: CAP binding activates transcription in the presence of cAMP. E. coli catabolite activator protein
   2945..4027    -  CDS            lacI: lac repressor; lacI; The lac repressor binds to the lac operator to inhibit transcription in E. coli. This inhibition can be relieved by adding lactose or isopropyl-β-D-thiogalactopyranoside (IPTG).
   4028..4105    -  promoter       lacI promoter: lacI
   4113..4392    -  CDS            TcR (fragment): tetracycline efflux protein; tet; confers resistance to tetracycline
   4418..4436    +  promoter       T7 promoter: promoter for bacteriophage T7 RNA polymerase
   4437..4461    +  protein_bind   lac operator: The lac repressor binds to the lac operator to inhibit transcription in E. coli. This inhibition can be relieved by adding lactose or isopropyl-β-D-thiogalactopyranoside (IPTG). lac repressor encoded by lacI
   4476..4498    +  RBS            RBS: efficient ribosome binding site from bacteriophage T7 gene 10 (Olins and Rangwala, 1989)
   4530..4549    +  CDS            7xHis (fragment): 6xHis affinity tag
   4557..4853    +  CDS            SMT3: SMT3_YEAST - Experimental evidence at protein level: Swiss-Prot protein existence level 1. Not known; suppressor of MIF2 mutations. From Saccharomyces cerevisiae (strain ATCC 204508 / S288c) (Baker's yeast).
   4854..5174    +  CDS            ain1 (fragment): AIN1_SCHPO - Experimental evidence at protein level: Swiss-Prot protein existence level 1. Binds to actin and is involved in actin-ring formation and organization. Plays a role in cytokinesis and is involved in septation. From Schizosaccharomyces pombe (strain 972 / ATCC 24843) (Fission yeast).
   5193..5210    +  CDS            9xHis (fragment): 9xHis affinity tag
   5220..5269    +  CDS            SET1 (fragment): solubility-enhancement tag derived from T7 phage gene 10B
   5277..5324    +  terminator     T7 terminator: transcription terminator for bacteriophage T7 RNA polymerase
   5361..5789    +  rep_origin     f1 ori (sequence partly withheld): f1 bacteriophage origin of replication; arrow indicates direction of (+) strand synthesis
   5842..5899    +  promoter       AmpR promoter (fragment): bla
   5908..808     -  CDS            KanR (across the origin): aminoglycoside phosphotransferase; aph(3')-Ia; confers resistance to kanamycin in bacteria or G418 (Geneticin®) in eukaryotes
>Addgene plasmid #234168 | pAIP4_1BKR | addgene full sequence | sequence record 464134 | Addgene NGS Result
ACTCATCGAGCATCAAATGAAACTGCAATTTATTCATATCAGGATTATCAATACCATATTTTTGAAAAAG
CCGTTTCTGTAATGAAGGAGAAAACTCACCGAGGCAGTTCCATAGGATGGCAAGATCCTGGTATCGGTCT
GCGATTCCGACTCGTCCAACATCAATACAACCTATTAATTTCCCCTCGTCAAAAATAAGGTTATCAAGTG
AGAAATCACCATGAGTGACGACTGAATCCGGTGAGAATGGCAAAAGTTTATGCATTTCTTTCCAGACTTG
TTCAACAGGCCAGCCATTACGCTCGTCATCAAAATCACTCGCATCAACCAAACCGTTATTCATTCGTGAT
TGCGCCTGAGCGAGACGAAATACGCGATCGCTGTTAAAAGGACAATTACAAACAGGAATCGAATGCAACC
GGCGCAGGAACACTGCCAGCGCATCAACAATATTTTCACCTGAATCAGGATATTCTTCTAATACCTGGAA
TGCTGTTTTCCCGGGGATCGCAGTGGTGAGTAACCATGCATCATCAGGAGTACGGATAAAATGCTTGATG
GTCGGAAGAGGCATAAATTCCGTCAGCCAGTTTAGTCTGACCATCTCATCTGTAACATCATTGGCAACGC
TACCTTTGCCATGTTTCAGAAACAACTCTGGCGCATCGGGCTTCCCATACAATCGATAGATTGTCGCACC
TGATTGCCCGACATTATCGCGAGCCCATTTATACCCATATAAATCAGCATCCATGTTGGAATTTAATCGC
GGCCTAGAGCAAGACGTTTCCCGTTGAATATGGCTCATAACACCCCTTGTATTACTGTTTATGTAAGCAG
ACAGTTTTATTGTTCATGACCAAAATCCCTTAACGTGAGTTTTCGTTCCACTGAGCGTCAGACCCCGTAG
AAAAGATCAAAGGATCTTCTTGAGATCCTTTTTTTCTGCGCGTAATCTGCTGCTTGCAAACAAAAAAACC
ACCGCTACCAGCGGTGGTTTGTTTGCCGGATCAAGAGCTACCAACTCTTTTTCCGAAGGTAACTGGCTTC
AGCAGAGCGCAGATACCAAATACTGTCCTTCTAGTGTAGCCGTAGTTAGGCCACCACTTCAAGAACTCTG
TAGCACCGCCTACATACCTCGCTCTGCTAATCCTGTTACCAGTGGCTGCTGCCAGTGGCGATAAGTCGTG
TCTTACCGGGTTGGACTCAAGACGATAGTTACCGGATAAGGCGCAGCGGTCGGGCTGAACGGGGGGTTCG
TGCACACAGCCCAGCTTGGAGCGAACGACCTACACCGAACTGAGATACCTACAGCGTGAGCTATGAGAAA
GCGCCACGCTTCCCGAAGGGAGAAAGGCGGACAGGTATCCGGTAAGCGGCAGGGTCGGAACAGGAGAGCG
CACGAGGGAGCTTCCAGGGGGAAACGCCTGGTATCTTTATAGTCCTGTCGGGTTTCGCCACCTCTGACTT
GAGCGTCGATTTTTGTGATGCTCGTCAGGGGGGCGGAGCCTATGGAAAAACGCCAGCAACGCGGCCTTTT
TACGGTTCCTGGCCTTTTGCTGGCCTTTTGCTCACATGTTCTTTCCTGCGTTATCCCCTGATTCTGTGGA
TAACCGTATTACCGCCTTTGAGTGAGCTGATACCGCTCGCCGCAGCCGAACGACCGAGCGCAGCGAGTCA
GTGAGCGAGGAAGCGGAAGAGCGCCTGATGCGGTATTTTCTCCTTACGCATCTGTGCGGTATTTCACACC
GCAATGGTGCACTCTCAGTACAATCTGCTCTGATGCCGCATAGTTAAGCCAGTATACACTCCGCTATCGC
TACGTGACTGGGTCATGGCTGCGCCCCGACACCCGCCAACACCCGCTGACGCGCCCTGACGGGCTTGTCT
GCTCCCGGCATCCGCTTACAGACAAGCTGTGACCGTCTCCGGGAGCTGCATGTGTCAGAGGTTTTCACCG
TCATCACCGAAACGCGCGAGGCAGCTGCGGTAAAGCTCATCAGCGTGGTCGTGAAGCGATTCACAGATGT
CTGCCTGTTCATCCGCGTCCAGCTCGTTGAGTTTCTCCAGAAGCGTTAATGTCTGGCTTCTGATAAAGCG
GGCCATGTTAAGGGCGGTTTTTTCCTGTTTGGTCACTGATGCCTCCGTGTAAGGGGGATTTCTGTTCATG
GGGGTAATGATACCGATGAAACGAGAGAGGATGCTCACGATACGGGTTACTGATGATGAACATGCCCGGT
TACTGGAACGTTGTGAGGGTAAACAACTGGCGGTATGGATGCGGCGGGACCAGAGAAAAATCACTCAGGG
TCAATGCCAGCGCTTCGTTAATACAGATGTAGGTGTTCCACAGGGTAGCCAGCAGCATCCTGCGATGCAG
ATCCGGAACATAATGGTGCAGGGCGCTGACTTCCGCGTTTCCAGACTTTACGAAACACGGAAACCGAAGA
CCATTCATGTTGTTGCTCAGGTCGCAGACGTTTTGCAGCAGCAGTCGCTTCACGTTCGCTCGCGTATCGG
TGATTCATTCTGCTAACCAGTAAGGCAACCCCGCCAGCCTAGCCGGGTCCTCAACGACAGGAGCACGATC
ATGCGCACCCGTGGGGCCGCCATGCCGGCGATAATGGCCTGCTTCTCGCCGAAACGTTTGGTGGCGGGAC
CAGTGACGAAGGCTTGAGCGAGGGCGTGCAAGATTCCGAATACCGCAAGCGACAGGCCGATCATCGTCGC
GCTCCAGCGAAAGCGGTCCTCGCCGAAAATGACCCAGAGCGCTGCCGGCACCTGTCCTACGAGTTGCATG
ATAAAGAAGACAGTCATAAGTGCGGCGACGATAGTCATGCCCCGCGCCCACCGGAAGGAGCTGACTGGGT
TGAAGGCTCTCAAGGGCATCGGTCGAGATCCCGGTGCCTAATGAGTGAGCTAACTTACATTAATTGCGTT
GCGCTCACTGCCCGCTTTCCAGTCGGGAAACCTGTCGTGCCAGCTGCATTAATGAATCGGCCAACGCGCG
GGGAGAGGCGGTTTGCGTATTGGGCGCCAGGGTGGTTTTTCTTTTCACCAGTGAGACGGGCAACAGCTGA
TTGCCCTTCACCGCCTGGCCCTGAGAGAGTTGCAGCAAGCGGTCCACGCTGGTTTGCCCCAGCAGGCGAA
AATCCTGTTTGATGGTGGTTAACGGCGGGATATAACATGAGCTGTCTTCGGTATCGTCGTATCCCACTAC
CGAGATGTCCGCACCAACGCGCAGCCCGGACTCGGTAATGGCGCGCATTGCGCCCAGCGCCATCTGATCG
TTGGCAACCAGCATCGCAGTGGGAACGATGCCCTCATTCAGCATTTGCATGGTTTGTTGAAAACCGGACA
TGGCACTCCAGTCGCCTTCCCGTTCCGCTATCGGCTGAATTTGATTGCGAGTGAGATATTTATGCCAGCC
AGCCAGACGCAGACGCGCCGAGACAGAACTTAATGGGCCCGCTAACAGCGCGATTTGCTGGTGACCCAAT
GCGACCAGATGCTCCACGCCCAGTCGCGTACCGTCTTCATGGGAGAAAATAATACTGTTGATGGGTGTCT
GGTCAGAGACATCAAGAAATAACGCCGGAACATTAGTGCAGGCAGCTTCCACAGCAATGGCATCCTGGTC
ATCCAGCGGATAGTTAATGATCAGCCCACTGACGCGTTGCGCGAGAAGATTGTGCACCGCCGCTTTACAG
GCTTCGACGCCGCTTCGTTCTACCATCGACACCACCACGCTGGCACCCAGTTGATCGGCGCGAGATTTAA
TCGCCGCGACAATTTGCGACGGCGCGTGCAGGGCCAGACTGGAGGTGGCAACGCCAATCAGCAACGACTG
TTTGCCCGCCAGTTGTTGTGCCACGCGGTTGGGAATGTAATTCAGCTCCGCCATCGCCGCTTCCACTTTT
TCCCGCGTTTTCGCAGAAACGTGGCTGGCCTGGTTCACCACGCGGGAAACGGTCTGATAAGAGACACCGG
CATACTCTGCGACATCGTATAACGTTACTGGTTTCACATTCACCACCCTGAATTGACTCTCTTCCGGGCG
CTATCATGCCATACCGCGAAAGGTTTTGCGCCATTCGATGGTGTCCGGGATCTCGACGCTCTCCCTTATG
CGACTCCTGCATTAGGAAGCAGCCCAGTAGTAGGTTGAGGCCGTTGAGCACCGCCGCCGCAAGGAATGGT
GCATGCAAGGAGATGGCGCCCAACAGTCCCCCGGCCACGGGGCCTGCCACCATACCCACGCCGAAACAAG
CGCTCATGAGCCCGAAGTGGCGAGCCCGATCTTCCCCATCGGTGATGTCGGCGATATAGGCGCCAGCAAC
CGCACCTGTGGCGCCGGTGATGCCGGCCACGATGCGTCCGGCGTAGAGGATCGAGATCGATCTCGATCCC
GCGAAATTAATACGACTCACTATAGGGGAATTGTGAGCGGATAACAATTCCCCTCTAGAAATAATTTTGT
TTAACTTTAAGAAGGAGATATACATATGATGGCGAAGATTCATCACCATCATCACCATCACCATCACCAC
GGTAGCCTGCAAGATTCGGAAGTCAACCAAGAAGCAAAGCCGGAAGTCAAGCCGGAAGTGAAACCGGAAA
CCCATATTAACCTGAAAGTTAGTGACGGCAGCTCTGAAATTTTCTTTAAGATCAAAAAGACCACGCCGCT
GCGTCGCCTGATGGAAGCGTTTGCCAAACGTCAGGGCAAGGAAATGGATAGCCTGCGTTTCCTGTATGAC
GGTATTCGCATCCAGGCAGATCAAGCGCCGGAAGACCTGGACATGGAAGACAACGACATCATTGAAGCCC
ACCGTGAACAGATTGGCGGCTCTGGAAAGTCAGCTAAAGATGCACTATTGTTATGGTGCCAGATGAAAAC
TGCGGGTTATCCAAATGTTAATATTCACAACTTTACCACCAGCTGGCGCGACGGCATGGCGTTTAACGCG
CTGATCCACAAACATCGTCCGGACCTGATTGATTTCGACAAGCTGAAAAAGTCCAACGCCCACTACAATC
TCCAAAACGCTTTCAACCTGGCAGAGCAGCATCTGGGTTTGACCAAGTTGCTGGATCCGGAAGATATTAG
CGTTGATCATCCGGACGAGAAGTCTATCATCACCTACGTGGTGACGTACTATCACTATTTCAGCGGTTCG
TAATGACTCGAGCACCACCACCACCACCACTGAGATCCGGCTGCTAACAAAGCCCGAAAGGAAGCTGAGT
TGGCTGCTGCCACCGCTGAGCAATAACTAGCATAACCCCTTGGGGCCTCTAAACGGGTCTTGAGGGGTTT
TTTGCTGAAAGGAGGAACTATATCCGGATTGGCGAATGGG
[124 nt withheld, positions 5361-5484]
C
[91 nt withheld, positions 5486-5576]
A
[49 nt withheld, positions 5578-5626]
CCTTTGACGTTGGAGTCCACGTTCTTT
[37 nt withheld, positions 5654-5690]
ACCCTATCTCGGTCTATTCTTTTGATTTATAAGGGATTTTGCCGATTTCGGCCTATTGGTTAAAAAATGA
GCTGATTTAACAAAAATTTAACGCGAATTTTAACAAAATATTAACGCTTACAATTTAGGTGGCACTTTTC
GGGGAAATGTGCGCGGAACCCCTATTTGTTTATTTTTCTAAATACATTCAAATATGTATCCGCTCATGAA
TTAATTCTTAGAAAA
